>Addgene plasmid #142583 | TFORF0277 | addgene full sequence | sequence record 385895 | Addgene NGS Result
GGCTCCGGTGCCCGTCAGTGGGCAGAGCGCACATCGCCCACAGTCCCCGAGAAGTTGGGGGGAGGGGTCG
GCAATTGAACCGGTGCCTAGAGAAGGTGGCGCGGGGTAAACTGGGAAAGTGATGTCGTGTACTGGCTCCG
CCTTTTTCCCGAGGGTGGGGGAGAACCGTATATAAGTGCAGTAGTCGCCGTGAACGTTCTTTTTCGCAAC
GGGTTTGCCGCCAGAACACAGGTAAGTGCCGTGTGTGGTTCCCGCGGGCCTGGCCTCTTTACGGGTTATG
GCCCTTGCGTGCCTTGAATTACTTCCACCTGGCTGCAGTACGTGATTCTTGATCCCGAGCTTCGGGTTGG
AAGTGGGTGGGAGAGTTCGAGGCCTTGCGCTTAAGGAGCCCCTTCGCCTCGTGCTTGAGTTGAGGCCTGG
CCTGGGCGCTGGGGCCGCCGCGTGCGAATCTGGTGGCACCTTCGCGCCTGTCTCGCTGCTTTCGATAAGT
CTCTAGCCATTTAAAATTTTTGATGACCTGCTGCGACGCTTTTTTTCTGGCAAGATAGTCTTGTAAATGC
GGGCCAAGATCTGCACACTGGTATTTCGGTTTTTGGGGCCGCGGGCGGCGACGGGGCCCGTGCGTCCCAG
CGCACATGTTCGGCGAGGCGGGGCCTGCGAGCGCGGCCACCGAGAATCGGACGGGGGTAGTCTCAAGCTG
GCCGGCCTGCTCTGGTGCCTGGCCTCGCGCCGCCGTGTATCGCCCCGCCCTGGGCGGCAAGGCTGGCCCG
GTCGGCACCAGTTGCGTGAGCGGAAAGATGGCCGCTTCCCGGCCCTGCTGCAGGGAGCTCAAAATGGAGG
ACGCGGCGCTCGGGAGAGCGGGCGGGTGAGTCACCCACACAAAGGAAAAGGGCCTTTCCGTCCTCAGCCG
TCGCTTCATGTGACTCCACGGAGTACCGGGCGCCGTCCAGGCACCTCGATTAGTTCTCGAGCTTTTGGAG
TACGTCGTCTTTAGGTTGGGGGGAGGGGTTTTATGCGATGGAGTTTCCCCACACTGAGTGGGTGGAGACT
GAAGTTAGGCCAGCTTGGCACTTGATGTAATTCTCCTTGGAATTTGCCCTTTTTGAGTTTGGATCTTGGT
TCATTCTCAAGCCTCAGACAGTGGTTCAAAGTTTTTTTCTTCCATTTCAGGTGTCGTGAGGCTAGCACCG
CCACCATGAACCAGCCGCAGAGGATGGCGCCTGTGGGCACAGACAAGGAGCTCAGTGACCTCCTGGACTT
CAGCATGATGTTCCCGCTGCCTGTCACCAACGGGAAGGGCCGGCCCGCCTCCCTGGCCGGGGCGCAGTTC
GGAGGTTCAGGCAAGAGCGGTGAGCGGGGCGCCTATGCCTCCTTCGGGAGAGACGCAGGCGTGGGCGGCC
TGACTCAGGCTGGCTTCCTGTCAGGCGAGCTGGCCCTCAACAGCCCCGGGCCCCTGTCCCCTTCGGGCAT
GAAGGGGACCTCCCAGTACTACCCCTCCTACTCCGGCAGCTCCCGGCGGAGAGCGGCAGACGGCAGCCTA
GACACGCAGCCCAAGAAGGTCCGGAAGGTCCCGCCGGGTCTTCCATCCTCGGTGTACCCACCCAGCTCAG
GTGAGGACTACGGCAGGGATGCCACCGCCTACCCGTCCGCCAAGACCCCCAGCAGCACCTATCCCGCCCC
CTTCTACGTGGCAGATGGCAGCCTGCACCCCTCAGCCGAGCTCTGGAGTCCCCCGGGCCAGGCGGGCTTC
GGGCCCATGCTGGGTGGGGGCTCATCCCCGCTGCCCCTCCCGCCCGGTAGCGGCCCGGTGGGCAGCAGTG
GAAGCAGCAGCACGTTTGGTGGCCTGCACCAGCACGAGCGTATGGGCTACCAGCTGCATGGAGCAGAGGT
GAACGGTGGGCTCCCATCTGCATCCTCCTTCTCCTCAGCCCCCGGAGCCACGTACGGCGGCGTCTCCAGC
CACACGCCGCCTGTCAGCGGGGCCGACAGCCTCCTGGGCTCCCGAGGGACCACAGCTGGCAGCTCCGGGG
ATGCCCTCGGCAAAGCACTGGCCTCGATCTACTCCCCGGATCACTCAAGCAATAACTTCTCGTCCAGCCC
TTCTACCCCCGTGGGCTCCCCCCAGGGCCTGGCAGGAACGTCACAGTGGCCTCGAGCAGGAGCCCCCGGT
GCCTTATCGCCCAGCTACGACGGGGGTCTCCACGGCCTGCAGAGTAAGATAGAAGACCACCTGGACGAGG
CCATCCACGTGCTCCGCAGCCACGCCGTGGGCACAGCCGGCGACATGCACACGCTGCTGCCTGGCCACGG
GGCGCTGGCCTCAGGTTTCACCGGCCCCATGTCACTGGGCGGGCGGCACGCAGGCCTGGTTGGAGGCAGC
CACCCCGAGGACGGCCTCGCAGGCAGCACCAGCCTCATGCACAACCACGCGGCCCTCCCCAGCCAGCCAG
GCACCCTCCCTGACCTGTCTCGGCCTCCCGACTCCTACAGTGGGCTAGGGCGAGCAGGTGCCACGGCGGC
CGCCAGCGAGATCAAGCGGGAGGAGAAGGAGGACGAGGAGAACACGTCAGCGGCTGACCACTCGGAGGAG
GAGAAGAAGGAGCTGAAGGCCCCCCGGGCCCGGACCAGCAGTACGGACGAGGTGCTGTCCCTGGAGGAGA
AAGACCTGAGGGACCGGGAGAGGCGCATGGCCAATAACGCGCGGGAGCGGGTGCGCGTGCGGGATATTAA
CGAGGCCTTCCGGGAGCTGGGGCGCATGTGCCAGATGCACCTCAAGTCGGACAAAGCGCAGACCAAGCTG
CTCATCCTGCAGCAGGCCGTGCAGGTCATCCTGGGGCTGGAGCAGCAGGTGCGAGAGCGGAACCTGAATC
CCAAAGCAGCCTGTTTGAAACGGCGAGAAGAGGAAAAGGTGTCAGGTGTGGTTGGAGACCCCCAGATGGT
GCTTTCAGCTCCCCACCCAGGCCTGAGCGAAGCCCACAACCCCGCCGGGCACATGTAGTAATGAACTAGT
CCGTAACTTGAAAGTATTTCGATTTCTTGGCTTTATATATCTTGTGGAAAGGACGAATCTCGGCTCCACG
ATGTCTGACGACGCGTTAAGTCGACAATCAACCTCTGGATTACAAAATTTGTGAAAGATTGACTGGTATT
CTTAACTATGTTGCTCCTTTTACGCTATGTGGATACGCTGCTTTAATGCCTTTGTATCATGCTATTGCTT
CCCGTATGGCTTTCATTTTCTCCTCCTTGTATAAATCCTGGTTGCTGTCTCTTTATGAGGAGTTGTGGCC
CGTTGTCAGGCAACGTGGCGTGGTGTGCACTGTGTTTGCTGACGCAACCCCCACTGGTTGGGGCATTGCC
ACCACCTGTCAGCTCCTTTCCGGGACTTTCGCTTTCCCCCTCCCTATTGCCACGGCGGAACTCATCGCCG
CCTGCCTTGCCCGCTGCTGGACAGGGGCTCGGCTGTTGGGCACTGACAATTCCGTGGTGTTGTCGGGGAA
ATCATCGTCCTTTCCTTGGCTGCTCGCCTGTGTTGCCACCTGGATTCTGCGCGGGACGTCCTTCTGCTAC
GTCCCTTCGGCCCTCAATCCAGCGGACCTTCCTTCCCGCGGCCTGCTGCCGGCTCTGCGGCCTCTTCCGC
GTCTTCGCCTTCGCCCTCAGACGAGTCGGATCTCCCTTTGGGCCGCCTCCCCGCGTCGACTTTAAGACCA
ATGACTTACAAGGCAGCTGTAGATCTTAGCCACTTTTTAAAAGAAAAGGGGGGACTGGAAGGGCTAATTC
ACTCCCAACGAAGACAAGATCTGCTTTTTGCTTGTACTGGGTCTCTCTGGTTAGACCAGATCTGAGCCTG
GGAGCTCTCTGGCTAACTAGGGAACCCACTGCTTAAGCCTCAATAAAGCTTGCCTTGAGTGCTTCAAGTA
GTGTGTGCCCGTCTGTTGTGTGACTCTGGTAACTAGAGATCCCTCAGACCCTTTTAGTCAGTGTGGAAAA
TCTCTAGCAGTACGTATAGTAGTTCATGTCATCTTATTATTCAGTATTTATAACTTGCAAAGAAATGAAT
ATCAGAGAGTGAGAGGAACTTGTTTATTGCAGCTTATAATGGTTACAAATAAAGCAATAGCATCACAAAT
TTCACAAATAAAGCATTTTTTTCACTGCATTCTAGTTGTGGTTTGTCCAAACTCATCAATGTATCTTATC
ATGTCTGGCTCTAGCTATCCCGCCCCTAACTCCGCCCATCCCGCCCCTAACTCCGCCCAGTTCCGCCCAT
TCTCCGCCCCATGGCTGACTAATTTTTTTTATTTATGCAGAGGCCGAGGCCGCCTCGGCCTCTGAGCTAT
TCCAGAAGTAGTGAGGAGGCTTTTTTGGAGGCCTAGGGACGTACCCAATTCGCCCTATAGTGAGTCGTAT
TACGCGCGCTCACTGGCCGTCGTTTTACAACGTCGTGACTGGGAAAACCCTGGCGTTACCCAACTTAATC
GCCTTGCAGCACATCCCCCTTTCGCCAGCTGGCGTAATAGCGAAGAGGCCCGCACCGATCGCCCTTCCCA
ACAGTTGCGCAGCCTGAATGGCGAATGGG
[124 nt withheld, positions 4580-4703]
C
[91 nt withheld, positions 4705-4795]
A
[49 nt withheld, positions 4797-4845]
CCTTTGACGTTGGAGTCCACGTTCTTT
[37 nt withheld, positions 4873-4909]
ACCCTATCTCGGTCTATTCTTTTGATTTATAAGGGATTTTGCCGATTTCGGCCTATTGGTTAAAAAATGA
GCTGATTTAACAAAAATTTAACGCGAATTTTAACAAAATATTAACGCTTACAATTTAGGTGGCACTTTTC
GGGGAAATGTGCGCGGAACCCCTATTTGTTTATTTTTCTAAATACATTCAAATATGTATCCGCTCATGAG
ACAATAACCCTGATAAATGCTTCAATAATATTGAAAAAGGAAGAGTATGAGTATTCAACATTTCCGTGTC
GCCCTTATTCCCTTTTTTGCGGCATTTTGCCTTCCTGTTTTTGCTCACCCAGAAACGCTGGTGAAAGTAA
AAGATGCTGAAGATCAGTTGGGTGCACGAGTGGGTTACATCGAACTGGATCTCAACAGCGGTAAGATCCT
TGAGAGTTTTCGCCCCGAAGAACGTTTTCCAATGATGAGCACTTTTAAAGTTCTGCTATGTGGCGCGGTA
TTATCCCGTATTGACGCCGGGCAAGAGCAACTCGGTCGCCGCATACACTATTCTCAGAATGACTTGGTTG
AGTACTCACCAGTCACAGAAAAGCATCTTACGGATGGCATGACAGTAAGAGAATTATGCAGTGCTGCCAT
AACCATGAGTGATAACACTGCGGCCAACTTACTTCTGACAACGATCGGAGGACCGAAGGAGCTAACCGCT
TTTTTGCACAACATGGGGGATCATGTAACTCGCCTTGATCGTTGGGAACCGGAGCTGAATGAAGCCATAC
CAAACGACGAGCGTGACACCACGATGCCTGTAGCAATGGCAACAACGTTGCGCAAACTATTAACTGGCGA
ACTACTTACTCTAGCTTCCCGGCAACAATTAATAGACTGGATGGAGGCGGATAAAGTTGCAGGACCACTT
CTGCGCTCGGCCCTTCCGGCTGGCTGGTTTATTGCTGATAAATCTGGAGCCGGTGAGCGTGGGTCTCGCG
GTATCATTGCAGCACTGGGGCCAGATGGTAAGCCCTCCCGTATCGTAGTTATCTACACGACGGGGAGTCA
GGCAACTATGGATGAACGAAATAGACAGATCGCTGAGATAGGTGCCTCACTGATTAAGCATTGGTAACTG
TCAGACCAAGTTTACTCATATATACTTTAGATTGATTTAAAACTTCATTTTTAATTTAAAAGGATCTAGG
TGAAGATCCTTTTTGATAATCTCATGACCAAAATCCCTTAACGTGAGTTTTCGTTCCACTGAGCGTCAGA
CCCCGTAGAAAAGATCAAAGGATCTTCTTGAGATCCTTTTTTTCTGCGCGTAATCTGCTGCTTGCAAACA
AAAAAACCACCGCTACCAGCGGTGGTTTGTTTGCCGGATCAAGAGCTACCAACTCTTTTTCCGAAGGTAA
CTGGCTTCAGCAGAGCGCAGATACCAAATACTGTTCTTCTAGTGTAGCCGTAGTTAGGCCACCACTTCAA
GAACTCTGTAGCACCGCCTACATACCTCGCTCTGCTAATCCTGTTACCAGTGGCTGCTGCCAGTGGCGAT
AAGTCGTGTCTTACCGGGTTGGACTCAAGACGATAGTTACCGGATAAGGCGCAGCGGTCGGGCTGAACGG
GGGGTTCGTGCACACAGCCCAGCTTGGAGCGAACGACCTACACCGAACTGAGATACCTACAGCGTGAGCT
ATGAGAAAGCGCCACGCTTCCCGAAGGGAGAAAGGCGGACAGGTATCCGGTAAGCGGCAGGGTCGGAACA
GGAGAGCGCACGAGGGAGCTTCCAGGGGGAAACGCCTGGTATCTTTATAGTCCTGTCGGGTTTCGCCACC
TCTGACTTGAGCGTCGATTTTTGTGATGCTCGTCAGGGGGGCGGAGCCTATGGAAAAACGCCAGCAACGC
GGCCTTTTTACGGTTCCTGGCCTTTTGCTGGCCTTTTGCTCACATGTTCTTTCCTGCGTTATCCCCTGAT
TCTGTGGATAACCGTATTACCGCCTTTGAGTGAGCTGATACCGCTCGCCGCAGCCGAACGACCGAGCGCA
GCGAGTCAGTGAGCGAGGAAGCGGAAGAGCGCCCAATACGCAAACCGCCTCTCCCCGCGCGTTGGCCGAT
TCATTAATGCAGCTGGCACGACAGGTTTCCCGACTGGAAAGCGGGCAGTGAGCGCAACGCAATTAATGTG
AGTTAGCTCACTCATTAGGCACCCCAGGCTTTACACTTTATGCTTCCGGCTCGTATGTTGTGTGGAATTG
TGAGCGGATAACAATTTCACACAGGAAACAGCTATGACCATGATTACGCCAAGCGCGCAATTAACCCTCA
CTAAAGGGAACAAAAGCTGGAGCTGCAAGCTTAATGTAGTCTTATGCAATACTCTTGTAGTCTTGCAACA
TGGTAACGATGAGTTAGCAACATGCCTTACAAGGAGAGAAAAAGCACCGTGCATGCCGATTGGTGGAAGT
AAGGTGGTACGATCGTGCCTTATTAGGAAGGCAACAGACGGGTCTGACATGGATTGGACGAACCACTGAA
TTGCCGCATTGCAGAGATATTGTATTTAAGTGCCTAGCTCGATACATAAACGGGTCTCTCTGGTTAGACC
AGATCTGAGCCTGGGAGCTCTCTGGCTAACTAGGGAACCCACTGCTTAAGCCTCAATAAAGCTTGCCTTG
AGTGCTTCAAGTAGTGTGTGCCCGTCTGTTGTGTGACTCTGGTAACTAGAGATCCCTCAGACCCTTTTAG
TCAGTGTGGAAAATCTCTAGCAGTGGCGCCCGAACAGGGACTTGAAAGCGAAAGGGAAACCAGAGGAGCT
CTCTCGACGCAGGACTCGGCTTGCTGAAGCGCGCACGGCAAGAGGCGAGGGGCGGCGACTGGTGAGTACG
CCAAAAATTTTGACTAGCGGAGGCTAGAAGGAGAGAGATGGGTGCGAGAGCGTCAGTATTAAGCGGGGGA
GAATTAGATCGCGATGGGAAAAAATTCGGTTAAGGCCAGGGGGAAAGAAAAAATATAAATTAAAACATAT
AGTATGGGCAAGCAGGGAGCTAGAACGATTCGCAGTTAATCCTGGCCTGTTAGAAACATCAGAAGGCTGT
AGACAAATACTGGGACAGCTACAACCATCCCTTCAGACAGGATCAGAAGAACTTAGATCATTATATAATA
CAGTAGCAACCCTCTATTGTGTGCATCAAAGGATAGAGATAAAAGACACCAAGGAAGCTTTAGACAAGAT
AGAGGAAGAGCAAAACAAAAGTAAGACCACCGCACAGCAAGCGGCCGCTGATCTTCAGACCTGGAGGAGG
AGATATGAGGGACAATTGGAGAAGTGAATTATATAAATATAAAGTAGTAAAAATTGAACCATTAGGAGTA
GCACCCACCAAGGCAAAGAGAAGAGTGGTGCAGAGAGAAAAAAGAGCAGTGGGAATAGGAGCTTTGTTCC
TTGGGTTCTTGGGAGCAGCAGGAAGCACTATGGGCGCAGCGTCAATGACGCTGACGGTACAGGCCAGACA
ATTATTGTCTGGTATAGTGCAGCAGCAGAACAATTTGCTGAGGGCTATTGAGGCGCAACAGCATCTGTTG
CAACTCACAGTCTGGGGCATCAAGCAGCTCCAGGCAAGAATCCTGGCTGTGGAAAGATACCTAAAGGATC
AACAGCTCCTGGGGATTTGGGGTTGCTCTGGAAAACTCATTTGCACCACTGCTGTGCCTTGGAATGCTAG
TTGGAGTAATAAATCTCTGGAACAGATTTGGAATCACACGACCTGGATGGAGTGGGACAGAGAAATTAAC
AATTACACAAGCTTAATACACTCCTTAATTGAAGAATCGCAAAACCAGCAAGAAAAGAATGAACAAGAAT
TATTGGAATTAGATAAATGGGCAAGTTTGTGGAATTGGTTTAACATAACAAATTGGCTGTGGTATATAAA
ATTATTCATAATGATAGTAGGAGGCTTGGTAGGTTTAAGAATAGTTTTTGCTGTACTTTCTATAGTGAAT
AGAGTTAGGCAGGGATATTCACCATTATCGTTTCAGACCCACCTCCCAACCCCGAGGGGACCCATGCATT
GCATCTCAATTAGTCAGCAACCAGGTGTGGAAAGTCCCCAGGCTCCCCAGCAGGCAGAAGTATGCAAAGC
ATGCGTCTCAATTAGTCAGCAACCATAGTCCCGCCCCTAACTCCGCCCATCCCGCCCCTAACTCCGCCCA
GTTCCGCCCATTCTCCGCCCCATGGCTGACTAATTTTTTTTATTTATGCAGAGGCCGAGGCCGCCTCGGC
CTCTGAGCTATTCCAGAAGTAGTGAGGAGGCTTTTTTGGAGGCCTAGGCTTTTGCAAAAAGCTTTCTAGA
GGTACCACCGGAGCTTACCATGACCGAGTACAAGCCCACGGTGCGCCTCGCCACCCGCGACGACGTCCCC
AGGGCCGTACGCACCCTCGCCGCCGCGTTCGCCGACTACCCCGCCACGCGCCACACCGTCGATCCGGACC
GCCACATCGAGCGGGTCACCGAGCTGCAAGAACTCTTCCTCACGCGCGTCGGGCTCGACATCGGCAAGGT
GTGGGTCGCGGACGACGGCGCCGCCGTGGCGGTCTGGACCACGCCGGAGAGCGTCGAAGCGGGGGCGGTG
TTCGCCGAGATCGGCCCGCGCATGGCCGAGTTGAGCGGTTCCCGGCTGGCCGCGCAGCAACAGATGGAAG
GCCTCCTGGCGCCGCACCGGCCCAAGGAGCCCGCGTGGTTCCTGGCCACCGTCGGCGTCTCGCCCGACCA
CCAGGGCAAGGGTCTGGGCAGCGCCGTCGTGCTCCCCGGAGTGGAGGCGGCCGAGCGCGCCGGGGTGCCC
GCCTTCCTGGAGACCTCCGCGCCCCGCAACCTCCCCTTCTACGAGCGGCTCGGCTTCACCGTCACCGCCG
ACGTCGAGGTGCCCGAAGGACCGCGCACCTGGTGCATGACCCGCAAGCCCGGTGCCAGTTAACGAATTCT
AGATCTTGAGACAAATGGCAGTATTCATCCACAATTTTAAAAGAAAAGGGGGGATTGGGGGGTACAGTGC
AGGGGAAAGAATAGTAGACATAATAGCAACAGACATACAAACTAAAGAATTACAAAAACAAATTACAAAA
ATTCAAAATTTTCGGGTTTATTACAGGGACAGCAGAGATCCACTTTGGCGCCGGCTCGAGGCCTGCAGGT
GCAAAGATGGATAAAGTTTTAAACAGAGAGGAATCTTTGCAGCTAATGGACCTTCTAGGTCTTGAAAGGA
GTGGGAATT
Features (pLannotate 1.2.2; 31 found; start..end, strand, type, name):
      1..1179    +  promoter       EF-1α promoter: strong constitutive promoter for human elongation factor EF-1α
   1196..2995    +  CDS            TCF3 (fragment): TFE2_HUMAN - Also known as BHLHB21, E2A, ITF1. Experimental evidence at protein level: Swiss-Prot protein existence level 1. Transcriptional regulator involved in the initiation of neuronal differentiation and mesenchymal to epithelial transition. Heterodimers between TCF3 and tissue-specific basic helix-loop-helix (bHLH) proteins play major roles in determining tissue-specific cell fate during embryogenesis, like muscle or early B-cell differentiation. Together with TCF15, required for the mesenchymal to epithelial transition. Dimers bind DNA on E-box motifs: 5'-CANNTG-3' (By similarity). Bin
   3011..3064    +  promoter       U6 promoter (fragment): RNA polymerase III promoter for human U6 snRNA
   3106..3694    +  misc_feature   WPRE: woodchuck hepatitis virus posttranscriptional regulatory element
   3745..3764    +  misc_feature   cPPT/CTS (fragment): central polypurine tract and central termination sequence of HIV-1
   3766..3999    +  LTR            3' LTR (ΔU3): self-inactivating 3' long terminal repeat (LTR) from HIV-1
   4077..4198    +  polyA_signal   SV40 poly(A) signal: SV40 polyadenylation signal
   4238..4373    +  rep_origin     SV40 ori: SV40 origin of replication
   4394..4412    -  promoter       T7 promoter: promoter for bacteriophage T7 RNA polymerase
   4420..4575    +  CDS            lacZα (fragment): LacZα fragment of β-galactosidase; lacZ fragment
   4580..5008    +  rep_origin     f1 ori (sequence partly withheld): f1 bacteriophage origin of replication; arrow indicates direction of (+) strand synthesis
   5061..5165    +  promoter       AmpR promoter: bla
   5166..6026    +  CDS            AmpR: β-lactamase; bla; confers resistance to ampicillin, carbenicillin, and related antibiotics
   6197..6785    +  rep_origin     ori: high-copy-number ColE1/pMB1/pBR322/pUC origin of replication
   6968..7060    +  CDS            lacI (fragment): lac repressor; lacI; The lac repressor binds to the lac operator to inhibit transcription in E. coli. This inhibition can be relieved by adding lactose or isopropyl-β-D-thiogalactopyranoside (IPTG).
   7073..7094    +  protein_bind   CAP binding site: CAP binding activates transcription in the presence of cAMP. E. coli catabolite activator protein
   7109..7139    +  promoter       lac promoter: promoter for the E. coli lac operon
   7147..7163    +  protein_bind   lac operator: The lac repressor binds to the lac operator to inhibit transcription in E. coli. This inhibition can be relieved by adding lactose or isopropyl-β-D-thiogalactopyranoside (IPTG). lac repressor encoded by lacI
   7208..7226    +  promoter       T3 promoter: promoter for bacteriophage T3 RNA polymerase
   7254..7480    +  promoter       RSV promoter: Rous sarcoma virus enhancer/promoter
   7481..7661    +  LTR            5' LTR (truncated): truncated 5' long terminal repeat (LTR) from HIV-1
   7708..7833    +  misc_feature   HIV-1 Ψ: packaging signal of human immunodeficiency virus type 1
   7817..8180    +  CDS            HIV-1 gag (fragment): gag protein from human immunodeficiency virus 1; gag
   8326..8559    +  misc_feature   RRE: The Rev response element (RRE) of HIV-1 allows for Rev-dependent mRNA export from the nucleus to the cytoplasm.
   8936..8962    +  CDS            Rev (fragment): human immunodeficiency virus 1 (HIV-1) Rev protein; rev; enhances nuclear export of unspliced and incompletely spliced viral mRNAs
   8969..8992    +  promoter       SV40 promoter (fragment): SV40 early promoter
   8993..9064    +  promoter       SV40 promoter (fragment): SV40 enhancer and early promoter
   9088..9223    +  rep_origin     SV40 ori: SV40 origin of replication
   9269..9865    +  CDS            PuroR (fragment): puromycin N-acetyltransferase; pac from Streptomyces; confers resistance to puromycin
   9914..10031   +  misc_feature   cPPT/CTS: central polypurine tract and central termination sequence of HIV-1
  10096..10162   +  CDS            small t antigen (fragment): SV40 (simian virus 40) small t antigen
