[The description below was written by a language model from this plasmid's Addgene catalogue record and pLannotate feature annotations shown in this document.]
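Description:
TFORF0277 is a lentiviral mammalian expression plasmid built on the pLX_TRC317 backbone and belongs to a barcoded collection of transcription factor open reading frames. It carries human TCF3 (also known as E2A/E47), a basic helix-loop-helix factor that dimerises with tissue-specific bHLH partners and binds E-box motifs. The roughly 1.9 kb synthesized ORF sits directly downstream of the strong constitutive EF-1α promoter and is followed by a WPRE, which enhances transcript stability and expression. According to the record, each ORF in the collection is paired with a unique 24-bp barcode. The barcode is not annotated in the feature table, though a short U6-derived fragment lies between the ORF and the WPRE, so its exact position cannot be stated from the record.

The viral framework is a third-generation, self-inactivating design. An RSV promoter drives a truncated HIV-1 5' LTR, followed by the Ψ packaging signal with a gag fragment, the RRE for Rev-dependent nuclear export, and a cPPT/CTS. The transfer cassette ends in a ΔU3 3' LTR with an SV40 polyadenylation signal beyond it. Upstream of the EF-1α cassette, an SV40 early promoter drives a puromycin N-acetyltransferase gene for selection of transduced cells.

In bacteria the plasmid is maintained through a high-copy ColE1/pUC origin and ampicillin resistance, and an f1 origin and lac-derived remnants are also present. The depositor notes that the plasmid may recombine.

The construct is intended for TCF3 overexpression, alone or in pooled screens in which barcode sequencing identifies the transcription factors that drive particular cell states, such as directed differentiation.
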