Addgene plasmid #142583: TFORF0277
Purpose: Lentiviral vector for overexpressing transcription factor ORFs with unique 24-bp barcodes. Barcodes facilitate identification of transcription factors in pooled screens.
Depositing lab: Feng Zhang. Depositing organization: Broad Institute. Publication: A transcription factor atlas of directed differentiation. Joung J, Ma S, Tay T, Geiger-Schuller KR, Kirchgatterer PC, Verdine VK, Guo B, Arias-Garcia MA, Allen WE, Singh A, Kuksenko O, Abudayyeh OO, Gootenberg JS, Fu Z, Macrae RK, Buenrostro JD, Regev A, Zhang F. Cell. 2023 Jan 5;186(1):209-229.e26. doi: 10.1016/j.cell.2022.11.026. PubMed 36608654.
Backbone
  Vector backbone: pLX_TRC317
  Backbone manufacturer: Broad Institute Genetic Perturbation Platform
  Backbone size w/o insert (bp): 8264
  Vector type: Mammalian Expression, Lentiviral
  Selectable markers: Puromycin
Growth in bacteria
  Bacterial resistance: Ampicillin, 100 μg/mL
  Growth temperature: 37°C
  Growth strain: NEB Stable
  Copy number: High Copy
Gene/Insert
  Gene/Insert name: TCF3
  Species: H. sapiens (human)
  Insert size (bp): 1904
  Entrez Gene: TCF3 (a.k.a. AGM8, AGM8A, AGM8B, E2A, E47, ITF1, TCF-3, VDIR, bHLHb21, p75)
  Promoter: EF1a
  Cloning method: Unknown
  Sequencing primers: 5′ GGGTGGAGACTGAAGTTAGGCCAG; 3′ CACATAGCGTAAAAGGAGCAACATAG
Terms and licenses: Academic/Nonprofit Terms; Industry Terms: Not Available to Industry
Depositor comments: XM_011528227,ENST00000344749 . The transcription factor ORF portion of this plasmid was synthesized by Genewiz. Please test multiple small colonies in case of plasmid recombination. To make this collection available in a timely manner, a portion of this collection was not fully sequenced by Addgene. If an Addgene verified full plasmid sequence is not available, please contact us prior to placing an order to request the full sequence.
How to cite: TFORF0277 was a gift from Feng Zhang (Addgene plasmid # 142583 ; http://n2t.net/addgene:142583 ; RRID:Addgene_142583)
