>Addgene plasmid #142583 | TFORF0277 | depositor partial sequence | sequence record 279887 | Insert
ACCGCCACCATGAACCAGCCGCAGAGGATGGCGCCTGTGGGCACAGACAAGGAGCTCAGTGACCTCCTGG
ACTTCAGCATGATGTTCCCGCTGCCTGTCACCAACGGGAAGGGCCGGCCCGCCTCCCTGGCCGGGGCGCA
GTTCGGAGGTTCAGGCAAGAGCGGTGAGCGGGGCGCCTATGCCTCCTTCGGGAGAGACGCAGGCGTGGGC
GGCCTGACTCAGGCTGGCTTCCTGTCAGGCGAGCTGGCCCTCAACAGCCCCGGGCCCCTGTCCCCTTCGG
GCATGAAGGGGACCTCCCAGTACTACCCCTCCTACTCCGGCAGCTCCCGGCGGAGAGCGGCAGACGGCAG
CCTAGACACGCAGCCCAAGAAGGTCCGGAAGGTCCCGCCGGGTCTTCCATCCTCGGTGTACCCACCCAGC
TCAGGTGAGGACTACGGCAGGGATGCCACCGCCTACCCGTCCGCCAAGACCCCCAGCAGCACCTATCCCG
CCCCCTTCTACGTGGCAGATGGCAGCCTGCACCCCTCAGCCGAGCTCTGGAGTCCCCCGGGCCAGGCGGG
CTTCGGGCCCATGCTGGGTGGGGGCTCATCCCCGCTGCCCCTCCCGCCCGGTAGCGGCCCGGTGGGCAGC
AGTGGAAGCAGCAGCACGTTTGGTGGCCTGCACCAGCACGAGCGTATGGGCTACCAGCTGCATGGAGCAG
AGGTGAACGGTGGGCTCCCATCTGCATCCTCCTTCTCCTCAGCCCCCGGAGCCACGTACGGCGGCGTCTC
CAGCCACACGCCGCCTGTCAGCGGGGCCGACAGCCTCCTGGGCTCCCGAGGGACCACAGCTGGCAGCTCC
GGGGATGCCCTCGGCAAAGCACTGGCCTCGATCTACTCCCCGGATCACTCAAGCAATAACTTCTCGTCCA
GCCCTTCTACCCCCGTGGGCTCCCCCCAGGGCCTGGCAGGAACGTCACAGTGGCCTCGAGCAGGAGCCCC
CGGTGCCTTATCGCCCAGCTACGACGGGGGTCTCCACGGCCTGCAGAGTAAGATAGAAGACCACCTGGAC
GAGGCCATCCACGTGCTCCGCAGCCACGCCGTGGGCACAGCCGGCGACATGCACACGCTGCTGCCTGGCC
ACGGGGCGCTGGCCTCAGGTTTCACCGGCCCCATGTCACTGGGCGGGCGGCACGCAGGCCTGGTTGGAGG
CAGCCACCCCGAGGACGGCCTCGCAGGCAGCACCAGCCTCATGCACAACCACGCGGCCCTCCCCAGCCAG
CCAGGCACCCTCCCTGACCTGTCTCGGCCTCCCGACTCCTACAGTGGGCTAGGGCGAGCAGGTGCCACGG
CGGCCGCCAGCGAGATCAAGCGGGAGGAGAAGGAGGACGAGGAGAACACGTCAGCGGCTGACCACTCGGA
GGAGGAGAAGAAGGAGCTGAAGGCCCCCCGGGCCCGGACCAGCAGTACGGACGAGGTGCTGTCCCTGGAG
GAGAAAGACCTGAGGGACCGGGAGAGGCGCATGGCCAATAACGCGCGGGAGCGGGTGCGCGTGCGGGATA
TTAACGAGGCCTTCCGGGAGCTGGGGCGCATGTGCCAGATGCACCTCAAGTCGGACAAAGCGCAGACCAA
GCTGCTCATCCTGCAGCAGGCCGTGCAGGTCATCCTGGGGCTGGAGCAGCAGGTGCGAGAGCGGAACCTG
AATCCCAAAGCAGCCTGTTTGAAACGGCGAGAAGAGGAAAAGGTGTCAGGTGTGGTTGGAGACCCCCAGA
TGGTGCTTTCAGCTCCCCACCCAGGCCTGAGCGAAGCCCACAACCCCGCCGGGCACATGTAGTAATGAAC
TAGTCCGTAACTTGAAAGTATTTCGATTTCTTGGCTTTATATATCTTGTGGAAAGGACGAATCTCGGCTC
CACGATGTCTGACG
