>Addgene plasmid #142583 | TFORF0277 | depositor partial sequence | sequence record 279888 | Barcode
ATCTCGGCTCCACGATGTCTGACG
